>Addgene plasmid #86062 | CFF-Myc | addgene full sequence | sequence record 177942 | Addgene NGS Result
GGATCTTCTTGAGATCCTTTTTTTCTGCGCGTAATCTGCTGCTTGCAAACAAAAAAACCACCGCTACCAG
CGGTGGTTTGTTTGCCGGATCAAGAGCTACCAACTCTTTTTCCGAAGGTAACTGGCTTCAGCAGAGCGCA
GATACCAAATACTGTTCTTCTAGTGTAGCCGTAGTTAGGCCACCACTTCAAGAACTCTGTAGCACCGCCT
ACATACCTCGCTCTGCTAATCCTGTTACCAGTGGCTGCTGCCAGTGGCGATAAGTCGTGTCTTACCGGGT
TGGACTCAAGACGATAGTTACCGGATAAGGCGCAGCGGTCGGGCTGAACGGGGGGTTCGTGCACACAGCC
CAGCTTGGAGCGAACGACCTACACCGAACTGAGATACCTACAGCGTGAGCTATGAGAAAGCGCCACGCTT
CCCGAAGGGAGAAAGGCGGACAGGTATCCGGTAAGCGGCAGGGTCGGAACAGGAGAGCGCACGAGGGAGC
TTCCAGGGGGAAACGCCTGGTATCTTTATAGTCCTGTCGGGTTTCGCCACCTCTGACTTGAGCGTCGATT
TTTGTGATGCTCGTCAGGGGGGCGGAGCCTATGGAAAAACGCCAGCAACGCGGCCTTTTTACGGTTCCTG
GCCTTTTGCTGGCCTTTTGCTCACATGTTCTTTCCTGCGTTATCCCCTGATTCTGTGGATAACCGTATTA
CCGCCATGCATTAGTTATTAATAGTAATCAATTACGGGGTCATTAGTTCATAGCCCATATATGGAGTTCC
GCGTTACATAACTTACGGTAAATGGCCCGCCTGGCTGACCGCCCAACGACCCCCGCCCATTGACGTCAAT
AATGACGTATGTTCCCATAGTAACGCCAATAGGGACTTTCCATTGACGTCAATGGGTGGAGTATTTACGG
TAAACTGCCCACTTGGCAGTACATCAAGTGTATCATATGCCAAGTACGCCCCCTATTGACGTCAATGACG
GTAAATGGCCCGCCTGGCATTATGCCCAGTACATGACCTTATGGGACTTTCCTACTTGGCAGTACATCTA
CGTATTAGTCATCGCTATTACCATGGTGATGCGGTTTTGGCAGTACATCAATGGGCGTGGATAGCGGTTT
GACTCACGGGGATTTCCAAGTCTCCACCCCATTGACGTCAATGGGAGTTTGTTTTGGCACCAAAATCAAC
GGGACTTTCCAAAATGTCGTAACAACTCCGCCCCATTGACGCAAATGGGCGGTAGGCGTGTACGGTGGGA
GGTCTATATAAGCAGAGCTGGTTTAGTGAACCGTCAGATCCGCTAGCGCTACCGGACTCAGATCTCGAGA
TGGCCTTACCAGTGACCGCCTTGCTCCTGCCGCTGGCCTTGCTGCTCCACGCCGCCAGGCCG
[360 nt withheld, positions 1393-1752]
GCGCCGCGACCACCAACACCGGCGCCCACCATCGCGTCGCAGCCCCTGTCCCTGCGCCCAGAGGCGTGCC
GGCCAGCGGCGGGGGGCGCAGTGCACACGAGGGGGCTGGACTTCGCCTGTGATGAGAGATCAACTATCAT
CTTGGCCTTGTCCCTGTGCTCAGTGGCATCATGGGTGGCTCTGAGCTGTCTCGTTTGCTGCTGGTTTAAG
AAAAGCAAAACCAGAAAAATAAAACCAGAAGACATATCTGAATCCCAGGCTAAGGAACAAAAGAAGAATA
CCCATAATTCCTCCAAACCCAGAGGACTACAAGCAAAGACAGCAAAAGAGAACACTTTGATGGGAGAAGA
TATGAGAATGAAGGTCATGCAGGGAATGCAGAGCCAGTTTCCCCAACACTCAATGGATGGAGTGTCCAAA
AGGAAAGTTAGCCGCCTTGCTGTCACAGGGGAAAGAACAGCTACACCTGCCCCAAAGATTCCCAGAATCA
CCTGTGTTCCAGGATCTCTTGCTCAGCAGCTGACACTGCAGGAGCCTGGGAACTGGCAGGAGGCCCAACA
GCAGTTGCTCAGATACCAGCTGGCAGGCCGCAATCAGCTGCTCCTGTTACGCCCAGACCTCAGGCAAGAG
AGGAAACAGGGTCAGGAGCCTAGCCAGCTGGACAAAGGGAGTGACTGCACTGGACTGTCTCAAGAGAAGG
CCACTTGCATTCCCACTGAGACTTTCGGCCTCCACACTACTCCACCAGAAACCATCCAGCGAATTCTGCA
GTCGACGGTACCGCGGGCCCGGGATCCAGTACTCGAACAAAAACTCATCTCAGAAGAGGATCTGTAAAGC
GGCCGCGACTCTAGATCATAATCAGCCATACCACATTTGTAGAGGTTTTACTTGCTTTAAAAAACCTCCC
ACACCTCCCCCTGAACCTGAAACATAAAATGAATGCAATTGTTGTTGTTAACTTGTTTATTGCAGCTTAT
AATGGTTACAAATAAAGCAATAGCATCACAAATTTCACAAATAAAGCATTTTTTTCACTGCATTCTAGTT
GTGGTTTGTCCAAACTCATCAATGTATCTTAAGGCGTAAATTGTAAGCGTTAATATTTTGTTAAAATTCG
CGTTAAATTTTTGTTAAATCAGCTCATTTTTTAACCAATAGGCCGAAATCGGCAAAATCCCTTATAAATC
AAAAGAATAGACCGAGATAGGGT
[37 nt withheld, positions 2966-3002]
AAAGAACGTGGACTCCAACGTCAAAGG
[49 nt withheld, positions 3030-3078]
T
[91 nt withheld, positions 3080-3170]
G
[124 nt withheld, positions 3172-3295]
CAGGTGGCACTTTTCGGGGAAATGTGCGCGGAACCCCTATTTGTTTATTTTTCTAAATACATTCAAATAT
GTATCCGCTCATGAGACAATAACCCTGATAAATGCTTCAATAATATTGAAAAAGGAAGAGTCCTGAGGCG
GAAAGAACCAGCTGTGGAATGTGTGTCAGTTAGGGTGTGGAAAGTCCCCAGGCTCCCCAGCAGGCAGAAG
TATGCAAAGCATGCATCTCAATTAGTCAGCAACCAGGTGTGGAAAGTCCCCAGGCTCCCCAGCAGGCAGA
AGTATGCAAAGCATGCATCTCAATTAGTCAGCAACCATAGTCCCGCCCCTAACTCCGCCCATCCCGCCCC
TAACTCCGCCCAGTTCCGCCCATTCTCCGCCCCATGGCTGACTAATTTTTTTTATTTATGCAGAGGCCGA
GGCCGCCTCGGCCTCTGAGCTATTCCAGAAGTAGTGAGGAGGCTTTTTTGGAGGCCTAGGCTTTTGCAAA
GATCGATCAAGAGACAGGATGAGGATCGTTTCGCATGATTGAACAAGATGGATTGCACGCAGGTTCTCCG
GCCGCTTGGGTGGAGAGGCTATTCGGCTATGACTGGGCACAACAGACAATCGGCTGCTCTGATGCCGCCG
TGTTCCGGCTGTCAGCGCAGGGGCGCCCGGTTCTTTTTGTCAAGACCGACCTGTCCGGTGCCCTGAATGA
ACTGCAAGACGAGGCAGCGCGGCTATCGTGGCTGGCCACGACGGGCGTTCCTTGCGCAGCTGTGCTCGAC
GTTGTCACTGAAGCGGGAAGGGACTGGCTGCTATTGGGCGAAGTGCCGGGGCAGGATCTCCTGTCATCTC
ACCTTGCTCCTGCCGAGAAAGTATCCATCATGGCTGATGCAATGCGGCGGCTGCATACGCTTGATCCGGC
TACCTGCCCATTCGACCACCAAGCGAAACATCGCATCGAGCGAGCACGTACTCGGATGGAAGCCGGTCTT
GTCGATCAGGATGATCTGGACGAAGAGCATCAGGGGCTCGCGCCAGCCGAACTGTTCGCCAGGCTCAAGG
CGAGCATGCCCGACGGCGAGGATCTCGTCGTGACCCATGGCGATGCCTGCTTGCCGAATATCATGGTGGA
AAATGGCCGCTTTTCTGGATTCATCGACTGTGGCCGGCTGGGTGTGGCGGACCGCTATCAGGACATAGCG
TTGGCTACCCGTGATATTGCTGAAGAGCTTGGCGGCGAATGGGCTGACCGCTTCCTCGTGCTTTACGGTA
TCGCCGCTCCCGATTCGCAGCGCATCGCCTTCTATCGCCTTCTTGACGAGTTCTTCTGAGCGGGACTCTG
GGGTTCGAAATGACCGACCAAGCGACGCCCAACCTGCCATCACGAGATTTCGATTCCACCGCCGCCTTCT
ATGAAAGGTTGGGCTTCGGAATCGTTTTCCGGGACGCCGGCTGGATGATCCTCCAGCGCGGGGATCTCAT
GCTGGAGTTCTTCGCCCACCCTAGGGGGAGGCTAACTGAAACACGGAAGGAGACAATACCGGAAGGAACC
CGCGCTATGACGGCAATAAAAAGACAGAATAAAACGCACGGTGTTGGGTCGTTTGTTCATAAACGCGGGG
TTCGGTCCCAGGGCTGGCACTCTGTCGATACCCCACCGAGACCCCATTGGGGCCAATACGCCCGCGTTTC
TTCCTTTTCCCCACCCCACCCCCCAAGTTCGGGTGAAGGCCCAGGGCTCGCAGCCAACGTCGGGGCGGCA
GGCCCTGCCATAGCCTCAGGTTACTCATATATACTTTAGATTGATTTAAAACTTCATTTTTAATTTAAAA
GGATCTAGGTGAAGATCCTTTTTGATAATCTCATGACCAAAATCCCTTAACGTGAGTTTTCGTTCCACTG
AGCGTCAGACCCCGTAGAAAAGATCAAA
Features (pLannotate 1.2.2; 16 found; start..end, strand, type, name):
      9..597     +  rep_origin     ori: high-copy-number ColE1/pMB1/pBR322/pUC origin of replication
    772..1075    +  enhancer       CMV enhancer: human cytomegalovirus immediate early enhancer
   1076..1279    +  promoter       CMV promoter: human cytomegalovirus (CMV) immediate early promoter
   1302..1329    +  misc_feature   MCS (fragment): multiple cloning site
   1330..1875    +  CDS            CD8A (fragment) (sequence partly withheld): CD8A_HUMAN - Also known as MAL. Experimental evidence at protein level: Swiss-Prot protein existence level 1. Integral membrane glycoprotein that plays an essential role in the immune response and serves multiple functions in responses against both external and internal offenses. In T-cells, functions primarily as a coreceptor for MHC class I molecule:peptide complex. The antigens presented by class I peptides are derived from cytosolic proteins while class II derived from extracellular proteins. Interacts simultaneously with the T-cell receptor (TCR) and the MHC class I proteins presented by
   1867..2511    +  CDS            Pkhd1 (fragment): PKHD1_MOUSE - Experimental evidence at protein level: Swiss-Prot protein existence level 1. Promotes ciliogenesis in renal epithelial cells and therefore participates in the tubules formation and/or ensures the maintenance of the architecture of the lumen of the kidney (PubMed:18235088, PubMed:20875407). Has an impact on cellular symmetry by ensuring correct bipolar cell division through the regulation of centrosome duplication and mitotic spindle assembly and by maintaining oriented cell division (OCD) during tubular elongation through planar cell polarity (PCP) pathway (PubMed:19959710). Dur
   2512..2549    +  misc_feature   MCS (fragment): multiple cloning site
   2606..2689    +  CDS            large T antigen (fragment): large T antigen from SV40 (simian virus 40)
   2712..2833    +  polyA_signal   SV40 poly(A) signal: SV40 polyadenylation signal
   2867..3295    -  rep_origin     f1 ori (sequence partly withheld): f1 bacteriophage origin of replication; arrow indicates direction of (+) strand synthesis
   3322..3426    +  promoter       AmpR promoter: bla
   3428..3785    +  promoter       SV40 promoter: SV40 enhancer and early promoter
   3820..4614    +  CDS            NeoR/KanR: aminoglycoside phosphotransferase from Tn5; aph(3')-II (or nptII); confers resistance to neomycin, kanamycin, and G418 (Geneticin®)
   4635..4787    +  CDS            ble (fragment): BLE_KLEPN - Experimental evidence at protein level: Swiss-Prot protein existence level 1. Binding protein with a strong affinity to the bleomycin family of antibiotics. Binds to CL990; an antimitotic-antibiotic compound. From Klebsiella pneumoniae.
   4846..4893    +  polyA_signal   HSV TK poly(A) signal: herpes simplex virus thymidine kinase polyadenylation signal (Cole and Stacy, 1985)
   4984..5000    -  polyA_signal   bGH poly(A) signal (fragment): bovine growth hormone polyadenylation signal
