[The description below was written by a language model from this plasmid's Addgene catalogue record and pLannotate feature annotations shown in this document.]
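Description:
CFF-Myc is a 5.2 kb mammalian expression plasmid built on pMyc-N1, an N1-style backbone in which the insert is cloned upstream of a C-terminal Myc epitope. It replicates in E. coli at high copy from a ColE1/pUC-type origin and also carries an f1 phage origin. A single Tn5 NeoR/KanR (aminoglycoside phosphotransferase) gene serves both hosts. It is driven by a bacterial bla-type promoter for kanamycin selection and by the SV40 enhancer/early promoter for G418 selection of transfected mammalian cells, and it is terminated by the HSV TK polyadenylation signal. The short ble, bGH poly(A) and SV40 large T antigen fragments in the annotation appear to be backbone remnants rather than functional elements.

The payload is a chimeric type I membrane protein expressed from the human CMV immediate-early enhancer and promoter and terminated by the SV40 poly(A) signal. The roughly 1.2 kb insert sits between XhoI and EcoRI sites. It joins a fragment of human CD8A to a C-terminal fragment of mouse fibrocystin (Pkhd1), followed by the Myc tag, which the feature table does not annotate separately.

The catalogue fields disagree on the domain boundary. The purpose statement says the CD8a luminal domain is fused to the fibrocystin transmembrane and cytosolic domains, which matches the name "CFF". The mutation field instead assigns the transmembrane domain to CD8a, with only the fibrocystin cytosolic tail (residues 3849–4060). The record alone does not resolve this.

The associated work concerns ciliary targeting signals. In that setting, the construct acts as a fibrocystin mimetic reporter: the CD8a ectodomain and Myc tag allow detection, while the fibrocystin C-terminal region can be tested for its ability to direct the protein to ciliary membranes.
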