Addgene plasmid #86062: CFF-Myc
Purpose: A mammalian expression plasmid encoding fibrocystin mimentic clone CFF (CD8a luminal domain, fibrocystin transmembrane and cytosolic domains) with C-terminus Myc-tag.
Depositing lab: Lei Lu. Depositing organization: Nanyang Technological University. Publication: A ternary complex comprising transportin1, Rab8 and the ciliary targeting signal directs proteins to ciliary membranes. Madugula V, Lu L. J Cell Sci. 2016 Oct 15;129(20):3922-3934. Epub 2016 Sep 15. 10.1242/jcs.194019 PubMed 27633000.
Backbone
  Vector backbone: pMyc-N1
  Backbone manufacturer: V Madugula (J Cell Sci. 2016)
  Backbone size w/o insert (bp): 4100
  Total vector size (bp): 5213
  Vector type: Mammalian Expression
  Selectable markers: Neomycin (select with G418)
Growth in bacteria
  Bacterial resistance: Kanamycin, 50 μg/mL
  Growth temperature: 37°C
  Growth strain: DH5alpha
  Copy number: High Copy
Gene/Insert
  Gene/Insert name: Fibrocystin
  Species: M. musculus (mouse)
  Insert size (bp): 1180
  Mutation: contains luminal and transmembrane domains of CD8a along with cytosolic tail (3849-4060) of fibrocystin
  Entrez Gene: Pkhd1 (a.k.a. FPC, Tigm1)
  Promoter: CMV
  Tag / fusion protein: Myc (C terminal on insert)
  Cloning method: Restriction Enzyme; 5′ cloning site XhoI (not destroyed); 3′ cloning site EcoRI (not destroyed)
  Sequencing primers: 5′ 5' CGCAAATGGGCGGTAGGCGTG 3'
Terms and licenses: Academic/Nonprofit Terms; Industry Terms: Not Available to Industry
How to cite: CFF-Myc was a gift from Lei Lu (Addgene plasmid # 86062 ; http://n2t.net/addgene:86062 ; RRID:Addgene_86062)
